Addgene plasmid #83362: pET28a-hdNadV
Purpose: Expresses nadV from Haemophilus ducreyi in Escherichia coli
Depositing lab: George Cătălin Marinescu. Depositing organization: Asociatia Independent Research. Publication: Size Exclusion Chromatography Method for Purification of Nicotinamide Mononucleotide (NMN) from Bacterial Cells. Marinescu GC, Popescu RG, Dinischiotu A. Sci Rep. 2018 Mar 13;8(1):4433. doi: 10.1038/s41598-018-22806-8. PubMed 29535407.
Backbone
  Vector backbone: pET28a(+)
  Backbone manufacturer: Novagen
  Backbone size w/o insert (bp): 5227
  Total vector size (bp): 6733
  Vector type: Bacterial Expression
Growth in bacteria
  Bacterial resistance: Kanamycin, 50 μg/mL
  Growth temperature: 37°C
  Growth strain: DH5alpha
  Copy number: Low Copy
Gene/Insert
  Gene/Insert name: nadV (alt names: NAMPT; Putative nicotinamide phosphoribosyl transferase)
  Species: Haemophilus ducreyi
  Insert size (bp): 1496
  GenBank ID: NC_005329.1
  Promoter: T7
  Tag / fusion protein: none
  Cloning method: Restriction Enzyme; 5′ cloning site NcoI (not destroyed); 3′ cloning site XhoI (not destroyed)
  Sequencing primers: 5′ TAATACGACTCACTATAGGG; 3′ GCTAGTTATTGCTCAGCGG
Terms and licenses: Academic/Nonprofit Terms; Industry Terms: Not Available to Industry
Depositor comments: The gene is codon optimized for Escherichia coli expression. The synthetic nadV gene optimized for E coli expression has been inserted between NcoI/XhoI restriction sites in pET28a(+) vector
How to cite: pET28a-hdNadV was a gift from George Cătălin Marinescu (Addgene plasmid # 83362 ; http://n2t.net/addgene:83362 ; RRID:Addgene_83362)
