[The description below was written by a language model from this plasmid's Addgene catalogue record and pLannotate feature annotations shown in this document.]
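Description:
pET28a-hdNadV is a bacterial expression plasmid built on the Novagen pET28a(+) backbone for producing the Haemophilus ducreyi nadV gene product, a putative nicotinamide phosphoribosyltransferase (NAMPT), in Escherichia coli. The roughly 1.5 kb insert is a synthetic, E. coli codon-optimized version of nadV cloned between the NcoI and XhoI sites, both of which are retained. The plasmid replicates from a pBR322-type ColE1 origin accompanied by rop and the bom region, consistent with its listing as low copy. It is selected with kanamycin through the aph(3')-Ia KanR gene, and an f1 origin is also present.

Expression follows the standard pET arrangement: a T7 promoter with an adjacent lac operator drives transcription, followed by the T7 gene 10 ribosome binding site and, downstream of the insert, the T7 terminator. The plasmid-borne lacI gene supplies repressor so that transcription stays low until induction with IPTG in a host that provides T7 RNA polymerase. The feature table does not annotate the nadV coding sequence itself, but the unannotated gap between the RBS and the downstream elements matches its expected position. Cloning at NcoI removes the vector's N-terminal tag region. A His-tag fragment is still annotated just beyond the XhoI side, yet the record lists no tag or fusion, so the protein is presumably untagged. The short TcR, SET1 and AmpR promoter fragments are backbone remnants or partial annotation matches rather than functional parts. The deposited sequence is 6,721 nt, slightly shorter than the 6,733 bp catalogue size. The associated publication concerns purification of nicotinamide mononucleotide (NMN) from bacterial cells, suggesting the plasmid was used for NMN production in E. coli.
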