Features (pLannotate 1.2.2; 18 found; start..end, strand, type, name):
     26..73      -  terminator     T7 terminator: transcription terminator for bacteriophage T7 RNA polymerase
     81..130     -  CDS            SET1 (fragment): solubility-enhancement tag derived from T7 phage gene 10B
    140..157     -  CDS            9xHis (fragment): 9xHis affinity tag
   1658..1680    -  RBS            RBS: efficient ribosome binding site from bacteriophage T7 gene 10 (Olins and Rangwala, 1989)
   1695..1719    -  protein_bind   lac operator: The lac repressor binds to the lac operator to inhibit transcription in E. coli. This inhibition can be relieved by adding lactose or isopropyl-β-D-thiogalactopyranoside (IPTG). lac repressor encoded by lacI
   1720..1738    -  promoter       T7 promoter: promoter for bacteriophage T7 RNA polymerase
   1760..2039    +  CDS            TcR (fragment): tetracycline efflux protein; tet; confers resistance to tetracycline
   2047..2124    +  promoter       lacI promoter: lacI
   2125..3207    +  CDS            lacI: lac repressor; lacI; The lac repressor binds to the lac operator to inhibit transcription in E. coli. This inhibition can be relieved by adding lactose or isopropyl-β-D-thiogalactopyranoside (IPTG).
   3220..3241    +  protein_bind   CAP binding site: CAP binding activates transcription in the presence of cAMP. E. coli catabolite activator protein
   3256..3547    +  CDS            TcR (fragment): tetracycline efflux protein; tet; confers resistance to tetracycline
   3619..3999    -  CDS            YPB1_ECOLX: Protein predicted: Swiss-Prot protein existence level 4. From Escherichia coli.
   4016..4207    +  CDS            rop: Rop protein, which maintains plasmids at low copy number; rop
   4309..4451    +  misc_feature   bom: basis of mobility region from pBR322
   4637..5225    -  rep_origin     ori: high-copy-number ColE1/pMB1/pBR322/pUC origin of replication
   5347..6162    +  CDS            KanR: aminoglycoside phosphotransferase; aph(3')-Ia; confers resistance to kanamycin in bacteria or G418 (Geneticin®) in eukaryotes
   6171..6228    -  promoter       AmpR promoter (fragment): bla
   6255..6710    -  rep_origin     f1 ori (sequence partly withheld): f1 bacteriophage origin of replication; arrow indicates direction of (+) strand synthesis
>Addgene plasmid #83362 | pET28a-hdNadV | depositor full sequence | sequence record 161677 | pET28a-hdNadV sequence 6721 bps
ATCCGGATATAGTTCCTCCTTTCAGCAAAAAACCCCTCAAGACCCGTTTAGAGGCCCCAAGGGGTTATGC
TAGTTATTGCTCAGCGGTGGCAGCAGCCAACTCAGCTTCCTTTCGGGCTTTGTTAGCAGCCGGATCTCAG
TGGTGGTGGTGGTGGTGCTCGAGTCACAGGGTCGTGCGGCTAACCAGCAGGTTCTGACGGATTTCATCAA
AGTCGGTCTGACGCAGCAGTTTACCATCTTCGAACAGCAGTTCCAGCAGGTCATCTGAAAAGTCATCGGC
GGACGTCAGGCCGTCCACATAGGTATCGCGGCTCAGAACTTTCACACGACCTTTCTGCGATTTTTTGAAG
CCGTCATCGGTTTTCGGGTTTTTGAAGATGGCTTTTTCTTCACCGTTGATCGTAATGCTGGTAGCTTTCA
GTGCAAAGCCCAGCGTATCGCGGGTATTACGTTGGTAGGTCTGCGCACCCACGCCGAAGACGATGTTACT
AGAGGCAAAACCTTTCGCTTGCAGGCCTTCCAGGATTTTGAACATTTTTTCGTACGTAACACCGTCGCCA
TAGATTGCACCAATGTGCGGATTGATAACTTTATAGCCTTTCTGGTTCACGGTACCGCCAAAGATATCCC
ACAGACATTCAATCAGACCTTTGCGTTCATGTTCCGTGTCGGCGGTCGGATCACCGCAGATAATCGCGAA
AAAGTTGCCGCTATCCGGGCGAATCACCAGACGAGCGTTTTCCGGACGTGCGATAATTTCCTGTTTCAGC
AGCGGCAGATTCACGGTGATGTTGTGCCAAAAGTCCGTGGTATCACTGACAATAGACAGCATGTTATGCG
GGAATTTAGCCATCAGATAGCGAAACGTGCTCAGTTCATCGACGCCGTGGCTCGACATAACGCTATGTTC
CGATGCCGGGATGCTGGTACCAATCAGTGAGGAACTGCCGTAATAGGCTTCAACGAATGACAGCGCCGGA
ATCGTATCGGTACCCAGAAAGGACGTCAGATGACCGGCGCCGCTGGTTTCCGCCGATTCCAGAGAGCTCA
TGCCGCGCATTGAGAAGTCGTGGGATTGAAACGGCACATGTTCCTGATTATCACACGTTTCGTTAGCGAA
TTTGATCAGTGCGGTACGGTAGGCAAACGCAATTGACGCGCTGGTCATCGGCTGCCACAGACTGACATTG
ATCAGCGTTTCCAGATAGTTGGTCAGCCAAAAGAAATCAGAATGCGTATTTTCGATGGTCATGACCGGAA
CTTTAATAGCAACGGTTTTACCTTCCGGAATTGCTTTGATACGAATCGGCAGGTAACCCAGTTCGTGCAG
TTTGGCGATATGTTCGCCCGTGTCTTCCAGCTGCAGGGTTTTTTCAATAAACGCACTATATTCGGTCACG
ACGTCGTGTTTATCACGGCTGAAAAAGTTATCGTTGAAGTAATGGATCAGGTATTTGATGATGAAAGCTT
GGAAGCCGAAGCTAACCACTTGGGTCAGGTACGGTGCCTGTTCGTTCGAACGCGGCGTAAAGGTACTATA
GATAATCTGAGAGCATTCCGGATACATAATACGATGAGAGGTTTTGTAGAAGTCGCACAGCAGGGACGGG
ATTGCCGAGGCGCGTGAGGAGTAGTTCAGCAGATTGTCCATGGTATATCTCCTTCTTAAAGTTAAACAAA
ATTATTTCTAGAGGGGAATTGTTATCCGCTCACAATTCCCCTATAGTGAGTCGTATTAATTTCGCGGGAT
CGAGATCTCGATCCTCTACGCCGGACGCATCGTGGCCGGCATCACCGGCGCCACAGGTGCGGTTGCTGGC
GCCTATATCGCCGACATCACCGATGGGGAAGATCGGGCTCGCCACTTCGGGCTCATGAGCGCTTGTTTCG
GCGTGGGTATGGTGGCAGGCCCCGTGGCCGGGGGACTGTTGGGCGCCATCTCCTTGCATGCACCATTCCT
TGCGGCGGCGGTGCTCAACGGCCTCAACCTACTACTGGGCTGCTTCCTAATGCAGGAGTCGCATAAGGGA
GAGCGTCGAGATCCCGGACACCATCGAATGGCGCAAAACCTTTCGCGGTATGGCATGATAGCGCCCGGAA
GAGAGTCAATTCAGGGTGGTGAATGTGAAACCAGTAACGTTATACGATGTCGCAGAGTATGCCGGTGTCT
CTTATCAGACCGTTTCCCGCGTGGTGAACCAGGCCAGCCACGTTTCTGCGAAAACGCGGGAAAAAGTGGA
AGCGGCGATGGCGGAGCTGAATTACATTCCCAACCGCGTGGCACAACAACTGGCGGGCAAACAGTCGTTG
CTGATTGGCGTTGCCACCTCCAGTCTGGCCCTGCACGCGCCGTCGCAAATTGTCGCGGCGATTAAATCTC
GCGCCGATCAACTGGGTGCCAGCGTGGTGGTGTCGATGGTAGAACGAAGCGGCGTCGAAGCCTGTAAAGC
GGCGGTGCACAATCTTCTCGCGCAACGCGTCAGTGGGCTGATCATTAACTATCCGCTGGATGACCAGGAT
GCCATTGCTGTGGAAGCTGCCTGCACTAATGTTCCGGCGTTATTTCTTGATGTCTCTGACCAGACACCCA
TCAACAGTATTATTTTCTCCCATGAAGACGGTACGCGACTGGGCGTGGAGCATCTGGTCGCATTGGGTCA
CCAGCAAATCGCGCTGTTAGCGGGCCCATTAAGTTCTGTCTCGGCGCGTCTGCGTCTGGCTGGCTGGCAT
AAATATCTCACTCGCAATCAAATTCAGCCGATAGCGGAACGGGAAGGCGACTGGAGTGCCATGTCCGGTT
TTCAACAAACCATGCAAATGCTGAATGAGGGCATCGTTCCCACTGCGATGCTGGTTGCCAACGATCAGAT
GGCGCTGGGCGCAATGCGCGCCATTACCGAGTCCGGGCTGCGCGTTGGTGCGGATATCTCGGTAGTGGGA
TACGACGATACCGAAGACAGCTCATGTTATATCCCGCCGTTAACCACCATCAAACAGGATTTTCGCCTGC
TGGGGCAAACCAGCGTGGACCGCTTGCTGCAACTCTCTCAGGGCCAGGCGGTGAAGGGCAATCAGCTGTT
GCCCGTCTCACTGGTGAAAAGAAAAACCACCCTGGCGCCCAATACGCAAACCGCCTCTCCCCGCGCGTTG
GCCGATTCATTAATGCAGCTGGCACGACAGGTTTCCCGACTGGAAAGCGGGCAGTGAGCGCAACGCAATT
AATGTAAGTTAGCTCACTCATTAGGCACCGGGATCTCGACCGATGCCCTTGAGAGCCTTCAACCCAGTCA
GCTCCTTCCGGTGGGCGCGGGGCATGACTATCGTCGCCGCACTTATGACTGTCTTCTTTATCATGCAACT
CGTAGGACAGGTGCCGGCAGCGCTCTGGGTCATTTTCGGCGAGGACCGCTTTCGCTGGAGCGCGACGATG
ATCGGCCTGTCGCTTGCGGTATTCGGAATCTTGCACGCCCTCGCTCAAGCCTTCGTCACTGGTCCCGCCA
CCAAACGTTTCGGCGAGAAGCAGGCCATTATCGCCGGCATGGCGGCCCCACGGGTGCGCATGATCGTGCT
CCTGTCGTTGAGGACCCGGCTAGGCTGGCGGGGTTGCCTTACTGGTTAGCAGAATGAATCACCGATACGC
GAGCGAACGTGAAGCGACTGCTGCTGCAAAACGTCTGCGACCTGAGCAACAACATGAATGGTCTTCGGTT
TCCGTGTTTCGTAAAGTCTGGAAACGCGGAAGTCAGCGCCCTGCACCATTATGTTCCGGATCTGCATCGC
AGGATGCTGCTGGCTACCCTGTGGAACACCTACATCTGTATTAACGAAGCGCTGGCATTGACCCTGAGTG
ATTTTTCTCTGGTCCCGCCGCATCCATACCGCCAGTTGTTTACCCTCACAACGTTCCAGTAACCGGGCAT
GTTCATCATCAGTAACCCGTATCGTGAGCATCCTCTCTCGTTTCATCGGTATCATTACCCCCATGAACAG
AAATCCCCCTTACACGGAGGCATCAGTGACCAAACAGGAAAAAACCGCCCTTAACATGGCCCGCTTTATC
AGAAGCCAGACATTAACGCTTCTGGAGAAACTCAACGAGCTGGACGCGGATGAACAGGCAGACATCTGTG
AATCGCTTCACGACCACGCTGATGAGCTTTACCGCAGCTGCCTCGCGCGTTTCGGTGATGACGGTGAAAA
CCTCTGACACATGCAGCTCCCGGAGACGGTCACAGCTTGTCTGTAAGCGGATGCCGGGAGCAGACAAGCC
CGTCAGGGCGCGTCAGCGGGTGTTGGCGGGTGTCGGGGCGCAGCCATGACCCAGTCACGTAGCGATAGCG
GAGTGTATACTGGCTTAACTATGCGGCATCAGAGCAGATTGTACTGAGAGTGCACCATATATGCGGTGTG
AAATACCGCACAGATGCGTAAGGAGAAAATACCGCATCAGGCGCTCTTCCGCTTCCTCGCTCACTGACTC
GCTGCGCTCGGTCGTTCGGCTGCGGCGAGCGGTATCAGCTCACTCAAAGGCGGTAATACGGTTATCCACA
GAATCAGGGGATAACGCAGGAAAGAACATGTGAGCAAAAGGCCAGCAAAAGGCCAGGAACCGTAAAAAGG
CCGCGTTGCTGGCGTTTTTCCATAGGCTCCGCCCCCCTGACGAGCATCACAAAAATCGACGCTCAAGTCA
GAGGTGGCGAAACCCGACAGGACTATAAAGATACCAGGCGTTTCCCCCTGGAAGCTCCCTCGTGCGCTCT
CCTGTTCCGACCCTGCCGCTTACCGGATACCTGTCCGCCTTTCTCCCTTCGGGAAGCGTGGCGCTTTCTC
ATAGCTCACGCTGTAGGTATCTCAGTTCGGTGTAGGTCGTTCGCTCCAAGCTGGGCTGTGTGCACGAACC
CCCCGTTCAGCCCGACCGCTGCGCCTTATCCGGTAACTATCGTCTTGAGTCCAACCCGGTAAGACACGAC
TTATCGCCACTGGCAGCAGCCACTGGTAACAGGATTAGCAGAGCGAGGTATGTAGGCGGTGCTACAGAGT
TCTTGAAGTGGTGGCCTAACTACGGCTACACTAGAAGGACAGTATTTGGTATCTGCGCTCTGCTGAAGCC
AGTTACCTTCGGAAAAAGAGTTGGTAGCTCTTGATCCGGCAAACAAACCACCGCTGGTAGCGGTGGTTTT
TTTGTTTGCAAGCAGCAGATTACGCGCAGAAAAAAAGGATCTCAAGAAGATCCTTTGATCTTTTCTACGG
GGTCTGACGCTCAGTGGAACGAAAACTCACGTTAAGGGATTTTGGTCATGAACAATAAAACTGTCTGCTT
ACATAAACAGTAATACAAGGGGTGTTATGAGCCATATTCAACGGGAAACGTCTTGCTCTAGGCCGCGATT
AAATTCCAACATGGATGCTGATTTATATGGGTATAAATGGGCTCGCGATAATGTCGGGCAATCAGGTGCG
ACAATCTATCGATTGTATGGGAAGCCCGATGCGCCAGAGTTGTTTCTGAAACATGGCAAAGGTAGCGTTG
CCAATGATGTTACAGATGAGATGGTCAGACTAAACTGGCTGACGGAATTTATGCCTCTTCCGACCATCAA
GCATTTTATCCGTACTCCTGATGATGCATGGTTACTCACCACTGCGATCCCCGGGAAAACAGCATTCCAG
GTATTAGAAGAATATCCTGATTCAGGTGAAAATATTGTTGATGCGCTGGCAGTGTTCCTGCGCCGGTTGC
ATTCGATTCCTGTTTGTAATTGTCCTTTTAACAGCGATCGCGTATTTCGTCTCGCTCAGGCGCAATCACG
AATGAATAACGGTTTGGTTGATGCGAGTGATTTTGATGACGAGCGTAATGGCTGGCCTGTTGAACAAGTC
TGGAAAGAAATGCATAAACTTTTGCCATTCTCACCGGATTCAGTCGTCACTCATGGTGATTTCTCACTTG
ATAACCTTATTTTTGACGAGGGGAAATTAATAGGTTGTATTGATGTTGGACGAGTCGGAATCGCAGACCG
ATACCAGGATCTTGCCATCCTATGGAACTGCCTCGGTGAGTTTTCTCCTTCATTACAGAAACGGCTTTTT
CAAAAATATGGTATTGATAATCCTGATATGAATAAATTGCAGTTTCATTTGATGCTCGATGAGTTTTTCT
AAGAATTAATTCATGAGCGGATACATATTTGAATGTATTTAGAAAAATAAACAAATAGGGGTTCCGCGCA
CATTTCCCCGAAAAGTGCCACCTGAAATTGTAAACGTTAATATTTTGTTAAAATTCGCGTTAAATTTTTG
TTAAATCAGCTCATTTTTTAACCAATAGGCCGAAATCGGCAAAATCCCTTATAAATCAAAAGAATAGACC
GAGATAGGGT
[37 nt withheld, positions 6381-6417]
AAAGAACGTGGACTCCAACGTCAAAGG
[49 nt withheld, positions 6445-6493]
T
[91 nt withheld, positions 6495-6585]
G
[124 nt withheld, positions 6587-6710]
CCCATTCGCCA
