>Addgene plasmid #83362 | pET28a-hdNadV | addgene partial sequence | sequence record 161676 | F1ori-R 5'-AGGGAAGAAAGCGAAAGGAG-3'
[67 nt withheld, positions 1-67]
CCCATTCGCCAATCCGGATATAGTTCCTCCTTTCAGCAAAAAACCCCTCAAGACCCGTTTAGAGGCCCCA
AGGGGTTATGCTAGTTATTGCTCAGCGGTGGCAGCAGCCAACTCAGCTTCCTTTCGGGCTTTGTTAGCAG
CCGGATCTCAGTGGTGGTGGTGGTGGTGCTCGAGTCACAGGGTCGTGCGGCTAACCAGCAGGTTCTGACG
GATTTCATCAAAGTCGGTCTGACGCAGCAGTTTACCATCTTCGAACAGCAGTTCCAGCAGGTCATCTGAA
AAGTCATCGGCGGACGTCAGGCCGTCCACATAGGTATCGCGGCTCAGAACTTTCACACGACCTTTCTGCG
ATTTTTTGAAGCCGTCATCGGTTTTCGGGTTTTTGAAGATGGCTTTTTCTTCACCGTTGATCGTAATGCT
GGTAGCTTTCAGTGCAAAGCCCAGCGTATCGCGGGTATTACGTTGGTAGGTCTGCGCACCCACGCCGAAG
ACGATGTTACTAGAGGCAAAACCTTTCGCTTGCAGGCCTTCCAGGATTTTGAACATTTTTTCGTACGTAA
CACCGTCGCCATAGATTGCACCAATGTGCGGATTGATAACTTTATAGCCTTTCTGGTTCACGGTACCGCC
AAAGATATCCCACAGACATTCAATCAGACCTTTGCGTTCATGTTCCGTGTCGGCGGTCGGATCACCGCAG
ATAATCGCGAAAAAGTTGCCGCTATCCGGGCGAATCACCAGACGAGCGTTTTCCGGACGTGCGATAATTT
CCTGTTTCAGCAGCGGCAGATTCACGGTGATGTTGTGCCAAAAGTCCGTGGTATCACTGACAATAGACAG
CATGTTATGCGGGAATTTAGCCATCAGATAGCGAAACGTGCTCAGTTCATCGACGCCGTGGCTCGACATA
ACGCTATGTTCCGATGCCGGGATGCTGGTACCAATCAGTGAGGAACTGCCGTAATAGGCTTCA
