>Addgene plasmid #83362 | pET28a-hdNadV | addgene partial sequence | sequence record 162973 | pBRrevBam 5'-GGTGATGTCGGCGATATAGG-3'
GGCGCCGGTGATGCCGGCCACGATGCGTCCGGCGTAGAGGATCGAGATCTCGATCCCGCGAAATTAATAC
GACTCACTATAGGGGAATTGTGAGCGGATAACAATTCCCCTCTAGAAATAATTTTGTTTAACTTTAAGAA
GGAGATATACCATGGACAATCTGCTGAACTACTCCTCACGCGCCTCGGCAATCCCGTCCCTGCTGTGCGA
CTTCTACAAAACCTCTCATCGTATTATGTATCCGGAATGCTCTCAGATTATCTATAGTACCTTTACGCCG
CGTTCGAACGAACAGGCACCGTACCTGACCCAAGTGGTTAGCTTCGGCTTCCAAGCTTTCATCATCAAAT
ACCTGATCCATTACTTCAACGATAACTTTTTCAGCCGTGATAAACACGACGTCGTGACCGAATATAGTGC
GTTTATTGAAAAAACCCTGCAGCTGGAAGACACGGGCGAACATATCGCCAAACTGCACGAACTGGGTTAC
CTGCCGATTCGTATCAAAGCAATTCCGGAAGGTAAAACCGTTGCTATTAAAGTTCCGGTCATGACCATCG
AAAATACGCATTCTGATTTCTTTTGGCTGACCAACTATCTGGAAACGCTGATCAATGTCAGTCTGTGGCA
GCCGATGACCAGCGCGTCAATTGCGTTTGCCTACCGTACCGCACTGATCAAATTCGCTAACGAAACGTGT
GATAATCAGGAACATGTGCCGTTTCAATCCCACGACTTCTCAATGCGCGGCATGAGCTCTCTGGAATCGG
CGGAAACCAGCGGCGCCGGTCATCTGACGTCCTTTCTGGGTACCGATACGATTCCGGCGCTGTCATTCGT
TGAAGCCTATTACGGCAGTTCCTCACTGATTGGTACCAGCATCCCGGCATCGGAACATAGCGTTATGTCG
AGCCACGGCGTCGATGAACTGAGCACGTTTCGCTATCTGATGGCTAAATTCCCGCATAACATGCTGTCTA
TTGTCA
